>Addgene plasmid #218600 | pJJB716 | addgene full sequence | sequence record 432642 | Addgene NGS Result
AAGAGGATGTCCAATATTTTTTTTAAGGAATAAGGATACTTCAAGACTAGATTCCCCCCTGCATTCCCAT
CAGAACCGTAAACCTTGGCGCTTTCCTTGGGAAGTATTCAAGAAGTGCCTTGTCCGGTTTCTGTGGCTCA
CAAACCAGCGCGCCCGATATGGCTTTCTTTTCACTTATGAATGTACCAGTACGGGACAATTAGAACGCTC
CTGTAACAATCTCTTTGCAAATGTGGGGTTACATTCTAACCATGTCACACTGCTGACGAAATTCAAAGTA
AAAAAAAATGGGACCACGTCTTGAGAACGATAGATTTTCTTTATTTTACATTGAACAGTCGTTGTCTCAG
CGCGCTTTATGTTTTCATTCATACTTCATATTATAAAATAACAAAAGAAGAATTTCATATTCACGCCCAA
GAAATCAGGCTGCTTTCCAAATGCAATTGACACTTCATTAGCCATCACACAAAACTCTTTCTTGCTGGAG
CTTCTTTTAAAAAAGACCTCAGTACACCAAACACGTTACCCGACCTCGTTATTTTACGACAACTATGATA
AAATTCTGAAGAAAAAATAAAAAAATTTTCATACTTCTTGCTTTTATTTAAACCATTGAATGATTTCTTT
TGAACAAAACTACCTGTTTCACCAAAGGAAATAGAAAGAAAAAATCAATTAGAAGAAAACAAAAAACAAA
AGATCTATGACATCCGATCCTGTTAATACGAATATAAGTAGCCCCACTTTAACGGACAGAAATGCAGACG
AATCATGGGAGCTCTTGAAAAGAGAGTTTAACACATTATTTAGCAACCTGAAAACTGACAGTAAAGAAGA
AGGTAATTTCACAGACAACAAAGGAGTAATCGCCAAGAAACCAATTGTTCTGCAGGATAATGATGATTCG
GATTTTACGCAGAATCAGGGAAAAGTTGCTACTGCAACCAGTACAACTAGTGACAGAAGCTTTAAGCGAA
CACTTGGTTCTATTGAAATGAAAAAACGTTATGTTAAGAAAAATTGCCAAGCAAAATTTGTTTTTAACAC
GCTTGAAGGTAAAGAAGTTTGTTCGAAAATACTACAACATACCCTAGGCCTATTAAGTTTATTGCTATTG
ACGAGAAAGATACGACTACTAAATTTTTCCTCAAAACTGCGATTGGTGATTCAACAATTGAGTTTATTTC
GGTACTATTTGAGATTCGGAAACTTTGCGATCAATTTATATAAAATTATCAAAAGATTTCGCTGGTTGAG
AGAAATGAAAAAACTACATTATAAAGATCAATCAATTTTATTTTATTTTAAAAATTTCCGGTTTTTCGAC
ATTATTGAAGCTTTTTATAATTTGACAGATGAGTTGATACTGTTCCATAAGCTACAATCAATGTTTGGTA
AAAAGAACACATCACATGCAAATACTAATAGACTAATGACATTCGTCAAAGAACAGCACTATATCTTATG
GGAAGTTTTAAATATTCTTGCTATCAATAAAAACATTGAACAATGGCGACAGCTAATAAGAGATGAAATT
TATTTAAGTATCTATAATACCAGTGGTAATGCAATAAAGGAATACGAGTTAAAGTACAAACTACCTACCA
ATGACAAAGTCAATTTGGAGTTACGGAAAAATAATATTACATTGGATTTTTATAAGATAATACTAAACTT
ATTGTCTAATCTAATTAATATTAAAGGTAAAAGGGACAAATATAACTCAGAGCTAGCTTACGAAATAATT
TCAGTAGGTTCCGGTGTTACTGAACTCCTTAAGCTATGGAACCGAGCCAAAGTCACTTCGGCTAATGAAC
ATACAAGCGCTGTTTGAGGATCCTAACTCGAGGCGAATTTCTTATGATTTATGATTTTTATTATTAAATA
AGTTATAAAAAAAATAAGTGTATACAAATTTTAAAGTGACTCTTAGGTTTTAAAACGAAAATTCTTATTC
TTGAGTAACTCTTTCCTGTAGGTCAGGTTGCTTTCTCAGGTATAGCATGAGGTCGCTCTTATTGACCACA
CCTCTACCGGCATGCCGAGCAAATGCCTGCAAATCGCTCCCCATTTCGCTGGAAATCTGCTCGTCAGTGG
TGCTCACACTGACGAATCATGTACAGATCATACCGATGACTGCCTGGCGACTCACAACTAAGCAAGACAG
CCGGAACCAGCGCCGGCGAACACCACTGCATATATGGCATATCACAACAGTCCACGTCTCAAGCAGTTAC
AGAGATGTTACGAACCACTAGTGCACTGCAGTACATCGAGGAGAACTTCTAGTATATCTACATACCTAAT
ATTATTGCCTTATTAAAAATGGAATCCCAACAATTACATCAAAATCCACATTCTCTTCAAAATCAATTGT
CCTGTACTTCCTTGTTCATGTGTGTTCAAAAACGTTATATTTATAGGATAATTATACTCTATTTCTCAAC
AAGTAATTGGTTGTTTGGCCGAGCGGTCTAAGGCGCCTGATTCAAGAAATATCTTGACCGCAGTTAACTG
TGGGAATACTCAGGTATCGTAAGATGCAAGAGTTCGAATCTCTTAGCAACCATTATTTTTTTCCTCAACA
TAACGAGAACACACAGGGGCGCTATCGCACAGAATCAAATTCGATGACTGGAAATTTTTTGTTAATTTCA
GAGGTCGCCTGACGCATATACCTTTTTCAACTGAAAAATTGGGAGAAAAAGGAAAGGTGAGAGCGCCGGA
ACCGGCTTTTCATATAGAATAGAGAAGCGTTCATGACTAAATGCTTGCATCACAATACTTGAAGTTGACA
ATATTATTTAAGGACCTATTGTTTTTTCCAATAGGTGGTTAGCAATCGTCTTACTTTCTAACTTTTCTTA
CCTTTTACATTTCAGCAATATATATATATATATTTCAAGGATATACCATTCTAATGTCTGCCCCTAAGAA
GATCGTCGTTTTGCCAGGTGACCACGTTGGTCAAGAAATCACAGCCGAAGCCATTAAGGTTCTTAAAGCT
ATTTCTGATGTTCGTTCCAATGTCAAGTTCGATTTCGAAAATCATTTAATTGGTGGTGCTGCTATCGATG
CTACAGGTGTTCCACTTCCAGATGAGGCGCTGGAAGCCTCCAAGAAGGCTGATGCCGTTTTGTTAGGTGC
TGTGGGTGGTCCTAAATGGGGAACCGGTAGTGTTAGACCTGAACAAGGTTTACTAAAAATCCGTAAAGAA
CTTCAATTGTACGCCAACTTAAGACCATGTAACTTTGCATCCGACTCTCTTTTAGACTTATCTCCAATCA
AGCCACAATTTGCTAAAGGTACTGACTTCGTTGTTGTCAGAGAATTAGTGGGAGGTATTTACTTTGGTAA
GAGAAAGGAAGACGATGGTGATGGTGTCGCTTGGGATAGTGAACAATACACCGTTCCAGAAGTGCAAAGA
ATCACAAGAATGGCCGCTTTCATGGCCCTACAACATGAGCCACCATTGCCTATTTGGTCCTTGGATAAAG
CTAATGTTTTGGCCTCTTCAAGATTATGGAGAAAAACTGTGGAGGAAACCATCAAGAACGAATTTCCTAC
ATTGAAGGTTCAACATCAATTGATTGATTCTGCCGCCATGATCCTAGTTAAGAACCCAACCCACCTAAAT
GGTATTATAATCACCAGCAACATGTTTGGTGATATCATCTCCGATGAAGCCTCCGTTATCCCAGGTTCCT
TGGGTTTGTTGCCATCTGCGTCCTTGGCCTCTTTGCCAGACAAGAACACCGCATTTGGTTTGTACGAACC
ATGCCACGGTTCTGCTCCAGATTTGCCAAAGAATAAGGTCAACCCTATCGCCACTATCTTGTCTGCTGCA
ATGATGTTGAAATTGTCATTGAACTTGCCTGAAGAAGGTAAGGCCATTGAAGATGCAGTTAAAAAGGTTT
TGGATGCAGGTATCAGAACTGGTGATTTAGGTGGTTCCAACAGTACCACCGAAGTCGGTGATGCTGTCGC
CGAAGAAGTTAAGAAAATCCTTGCTTAAAAAGATTCTCTTTTTTTATGATATTTGTACATAAACTTTATA
AATGAAATTCATAATAGAAACGACACGAAATTACAAAATGGAATATGTTCATAGGGTAGACGAAACTATA
TACGCAATCTACATACATTTATCAAGAAGGAGAAAAAGGAGGATGTAAAGGAATACAGGTAAGCAAATTG
ATACTAATGGCTCAACGTGATAAGGAAAAAGAATTGCACTTTAACATTAATATTGACAAGGAGGAGGGCA
CCACACAAAAAGTTAGGTGTAACAGAAAATCATGAAACTATGATTCCTAATTTATATATTGGAGGATTTT
CTCTAAAAAAAAAAAAATACAACAAATAAAAAACACTCAATGACCTGACCATTTGATGGAGTTTAAGTCA
ATACCTTCTTGAACCATTTCCCATAATGGTGAAAGTTCCCTCAAGAATTTTACTCTGTCAGAAACGGCCT
TAACGACGTAGTCGAGAGTACTCGTATCGCATGTCGGTGCGACACGAAATTACAAAATGGAATATGTTCA
TAGGGTAGACGAAACTATATACGCAATCTACATACATTTATCAAGAAGGAGAAAAAGGAGGATGTAAAGG
AATACAGGTAAGCAAATTGATACTAATGGCTCAACGTGATAAGGAAAAAGAATTGCACTTTAACATTAAT
ATTGACAAGGAGGAGGGCACCACACAAAAAGTTAGGTGTAACAGAAAATCATGAAACTATGATTCCTAAT
TTATATATTGGAGGATTTTCTCTAAAAAAAAAAAAATACAACAAATAAAAAACACTCAATGACCTGACCA
TTTGATGGAGTTTAAGTCAATACCTTCTTGAACCATTTCCCATAATGGTGAAAGTTCCCTCAAGAATTTT
ACTCTGTCAGAAACGGCCTTAACGACGTAGTCGACCTCCTCTTCAGTACTAAATCTACCAATACCAAATC
TGATGGAAGAATGGGCTAATGCATCATCCTTACCCAGCGCCGAGCGGCCGCGTGTTACAACCAATTAACC
AATTCTGATTAGAAAAACTCATCGAGCATCAAATGAAACTGCAATTTATTCATATCAGGATTATCAATAC
CATATTTTTGAAAAAGCCGTTTCTGTAATGAAGGAGAAAACTCACCGAGGCAGTTCCATAGGATGGCAAG
ATCCTGGTATCGGTCTGCGATTCCGACTCGTCCAACATCAATACAACCTATTAATTTCCCCTCGTCAAAA
ATAAGGTTATCAAGTGAGAAATCACCATGAGTGACGACTGAATCCGGTGAGAATGGCAAAAGCTTATGCA
TTTCTTTCCAGACTTGTTCAACAGGCCAGCCATTACGCTCGTCATCAAAATCACTCGCATCAACCAAACC
GTTATTCATTCGTGATTGCGCCTGAGCGAGGCGAAATACGCGATCGCTGTTAAAAGGACAATTACAAACA
GGAATCGAATGCAACCGGCGCAGGAACACTGCCAGCGCATCAACAATATTTTCACCTGAATCAGGATATT
CTTCTAATACCTGGAATGCTGTTTTCCCGGGGATCGCAGTGGTGAGTAACCATGCATCATCAGGAGTACG
GATAAAATGCTTGATGGTCGGAAGAGGCATAAATTCCGTCAGCCAGTTTAGTCTGACCATCTCATCTGTA
ACATCATTGGCAACGCTACCTTTGCCATGTTTCAGAAACAACTCTGGCGCATCGGGCTTCCCATACAATC
GATAGATTGTCGCACCTGATTGCCCGACATTATCGCGAGCCCATTTATACCCATATAAATCAGCATCCAT
GTTGGAATTTAATCGCGGCCTGGAGCAAGACGTTTCCCGTTGAATATGGCTCATAACACCCCTTGTATTA
CTGTTTATGTAAGCAGACAGTTTTATTGTTCATGATGATATATTTTTATCTTGTGCAATGTAACATCAGA
GATTTTGAGACACAACGTGGCTTTGTTGAATAAATCGAACTTTTGCTGAGTTGAAGGATCAGTCATGACC
AAAATCCCTTAACGTGAGTTTTCGTTCCACTGAGCGTCAGACCCCGTAGAAAAGATCAAAGGATCTTCTT
GAGATCCTTTTTTTCTGCGCGTAATCTGCTGCTTGCAAACAAAAAAACCACCGCTACCAGCGGTGGTTTG
TTTGCCGGATCAAGAGCTACCAACTCTTTTTCCGAAGGTAACTGGCTTCAGCAGAGCGCAGATACCAAAT
ACTGTTCTTCTAGTGTAGCCGTAGTTAGGCCACCACTTCAAGAACTCTGTAGCACCGCCTACATACCTCG
CTCTGCTAATCCTGTTACCAGTGGCTGCTGCCAGTGGCGATAAGTCGTGTCTTACCGGGTTGGACTCAAG
ACGATAGTTACCGGATAAGGCGCAGCGGTCGGGCTGAACGGGGGGTTCGTGCACACAGCCCAGCTTGGAG
CGAACGACCTACACCGAACTGAGATACCTACAGCGTGAGCTATGAGAAAGCGCCACGCTTCCCGAAGGGA
GAAAGGCGGACAGGTATCCGGTAAGCGGCAGGGTCGGAACAGGAGAGCGCACGAGGGAGCTTCCAGGGGG
AAACGCCTGGTATCTTTATAGTCCTGTCGGGTTTCGCCACCTCTGACTTGAGCGTCGATTTTTGTGATGC
TCGTCAGGGGGGCGGAGCCTATGGAAAAACGCCAGCAACGCGGCCTTTTTACGGTTCCTGGCCTTTTGCT
GGCCTTTTGCTCACATGTTCTTTCCTGCGTTATCCCCTGATTCTGTGGATAACCGTGCGGCCGCCAATAC
CCAGAAGAACAGTAAAATAAAGCAAGGTACGTGAAATTAATATTTTTAAATGGTTCTAACCGATGCCGAA
GAACTGCGCAGTCCGGTTATAACGTCTGACATGTCCTTTTTTGATTTGGAATCCAACCACTCAAGTGACT
CTGTTCATTTACTTTGCGAAAAATATACCCACAAATTGCCCATCGAAAGTGAATCGCAAACCACCTTCAG
ACTGGCACCGACAAAGCAAAGATTATACAGACAGAGTACTTTATACGTACCGTTAAGTCTCAAGCAAAGG
GTTTTCTTATTTACTGAACGGGTAAAGAGTATCTGGGCCGGCTTGCCAAGATGCAAACCGAATAAGTATT
TCAAAGTTGCATTTGCCTTAGCCGTCCTGACACCATTGGCTATTTGGATATTTTATATTGACTTTCGTGT
ACATTGATCACATCGACTGTTCTATTGGCAAATGAACCACGGGCATTGACTATTTTTCAGGTTACTACTA
TATATTATCATCACGGGCAAGGATTGTACCCTGAATTCGCATCTAGACTGATGAGACGTGGTAGAGCCAC
AAACAGCCGGTACAAGCAACGATCTCCAGGACCATCTGAATCATGCGCGGATGACACGAACTCACGACGG
CGATCACAGACATTAACCCACAGTACAGACACTGCGACAACGTGGCAATTCGTCGCAATACAACG
Features (pLannotate 1.2.2; 10 found; start..end, strand, type, name):
    707..1834    +  CDS            PEX27: PEX27_YEAST - Experimental evidence at protein level: Swiss-Prot protein existence level 1. Required for regulation of peroxisome size and number. Also promotes peroxisome division and biogenesis. From Saccharomyces cerevisiae (strain ATCC 204508 / S288c) (Baker's yeast).
   1853..2040    +  terminator     ADH1 terminator: S. cerevisiae ADH1; transcription terminator for the S. cerevisiae alcohol dehydrogenase 1 (ADH1) gene
   2299..2376    +  CDS            YO192_YEAST (fragment): Experimental evidence at protein level: Swiss-Prot protein existence level 1. From Saccharomyces cerevisiae (strain ATCC 204508 / S288c) (Baker's yeast).
   2516..2923    +  promoter       LEU2 promoter: S. cerevisiae LEU2
   2924..4015    +  CDS            LEU2: LEU3_YEAST - Experimental evidence at protein level: Swiss-Prot protein existence level 1. Catalyzes the oxidation of 3-carboxy-2-hydroxy-4- methylpentanoate (3-isopropylmalate) to 3-carboxy-4-methyl-2- oxopentanoate. The product decarboxylates to 4-methyl-2 oxopentanoate. From Saccharomyces cerevisiae (strain ATCC 204508 / S288c) (Baker's yeast).
   4380..4493    -  CDS            NFS1 (fragment): NFS1_YEAST - Also known as SPL1 From Saccharomyces cerevisiae (strain ATCC 204508 / S288c) (Baker's yeast).
   4819..5010    -  CDS            NFS1 (fragment): NFS1_YEAST - Also known as SPL1 From Saccharomyces cerevisiae (strain ATCC 204508 / S288c) (Baker's yeast).
   5049..5864    -  CDS            KanR: aminoglycoside phosphotransferase; aph(3')-Ia; confers resistance to kanamycin in bacteria or G418 (Geneticin®) in eukaryotes
   6089..6677    +  rep_origin     ori: high-copy-number ColE1/pMB1/pBR322/pUC origin of replication
   6840..7214    +  CDS            YC021_YEAST: Protein predicted: Swiss-Prot protein existence level 4. From Saccharomyces cerevisiae (strain ATCC 204508 / S288c) (Baker's yeast).
