[The description below was written by a language model from this plasmid's Addgene catalogue record and pLannotate feature annotations shown in this document.]
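Description:
pJJB716 is a yeast expression plasmid built by Golden Gate assembly on an in-house backbone (TMP137) and designed for chromosomal integration in Saccharomyces cerevisiae rather than episomal maintenance. In bacteria it replicates from a high-copy ColE1/pUC-type origin and is selected with kanamycin through an aminoglycoside phosphotransferase (KanR) gene. No yeast replication origin (2μ or CEN/ARS) is annotated, which fits the depositor's note that the construct is integrated into the LEU2 locus. Yeast selection relies on a complete LEU2 cassette, with its own promoter driving the 3-isopropylmalate dehydrogenase coding sequence, which restores leucine prototrophy in leu2 strains.

The payload is the full S. cerevisiae PEX27 open reading frame, followed by the ADH1 transcription terminator. Pex27 is a peroxisomal protein involved in regulating peroxisome size and number and in promoting peroxisome division and biogenesis. About 700 bp lie upstream of the coding sequence without any annotation, and neither the catalogue fields nor the feature table identify the promoter driving PEX27. The short fragments annotated as NFS1 and the small predicted ORF YC021 are genomic sequences that neighbour LEU2 on the yeast chromosome. They probably reflect the native flanks of the marker and the homology arms used to target integration, although the record does not label them as such.

The stated purpose is simply to express Pex27. The associated work concerns increasing peroxisome capacity so that multienzyme pathways can be compartmentalized in yeast, so the construct likely serves to adjust the level of this peroxisome biogenesis factor from a stable, single-locus genomic copy.
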