Addgene plasmid #218600: pJJB716
Purpose: Express Pex27
Depositing lab: John Dueber. Depositing organization: University of California, Berkeley. Publication: ML-enhanced peroxisome capacity enables compartmentalization of multienzyme pathway. Baker JJ, Shi J, Wang S, Mujica EM, Bianco S, Capponi S, Dueber JE. Nat Chem Biol. 2024 Oct 14. doi: 10.1038/s41589-024-01759-2. PubMed 39402374.
Backbone
  Vector backbone: TMP137
  Backbone manufacturer: Internal
  Vector type: Yeast Expression
  Selectable markers: LEU2
Growth in bacteria
  Bacterial resistance: Kanamycin, 50 μg/mL
  Growth temperature: 37°C
  Growth strain: DH5alpha
  Copy number: High Copy
Gene/Insert
  Gene/Insert name: Pex27
  Species: S. cerevisiae (budding yeast)
  Cloning method: Golden Gate
Terms and licenses: Academic/Nonprofit Terms; Industry Terms: Not Available to Industry
Depositor comments: Integrated into LEU2 locus
How to cite: pJJB716 was a gift from John Dueber (Addgene plasmid # 218600 ; http://n2t.net/addgene:218600 ; RRID:Addgene_218600)
